>Addgene plasmid #154068 | EC71100 | addgene full sequence | sequence record 313094 | Addgene NGS Result
TTCGGTGCGGGCCTCTTCGCTATTACGCCAGCTGGCGAAAGGGGGATGTGCTGCAAGGCGATTAAGTTGG
GTAACGCCAGGGTTTTCCCAGTCACGACGTTGTAAAACGACGGCCAGTGAGCGCGACGTAATACGACTCA
CTATAGGGCGAATTGAGTGAAGGCCGTCAAGGCCACGTGTCTTGTCCAGAGCTCCACTCTGTGGTCTCAG
GAGAATTTTAAGATGGTGCATGGACCACCCGGACCACCCGCTAGCTGCGTCATTGTGTAGTACTCTTTCT
GTTTTAAAATAAGTGTCTGAACTTTATACTAACTTTAATATAAAATTGTACTAAACTTGAGACATTTATT
TTAGGACGGAGGGAGTAGTATTTATTTACGTTTAACTATTGTACTTGCTCGCTGTAACTTTAATGACAGA
TAACCTGTACTGTTAATCATGCTATTCTGGAAACGGCCCCCACAACCCATTCTTGAATCTAGACTAGTCG
CCCCCTTGCTGGAATTATACAATTATTTATAGAAAAATCTCACAAAAAAATTATTAACAAAAAAAAAAGG
GAGAAGGCGCCCTAACGGCAGGTTCGTGAGTCCCCTGCAAGACGATAGACCCTTCGAGGGTTGGGAACAG
GAAAGAACGAATGGCTCACAGCCTACCTGGAAAGCGAAAGAGAAACAAACACTCGTCGATTGGACAGTCC
TCGAGATTCTTCAAGATCAGTACCTACGATGCTATAAGTAGTGGCTCACCTTCCATCGCCCTCCATCCCA
ACTCAAGCCAGCGTCAAGCAAAAGCGAACAACATCCTACCTACAATCCGATACAGATTAATTTCAACGCG
AGCTACAAACCAAAGCAAGCAACACCGACCAATGTGAGACCACGAAGTGGGTACCTGGAGCACAAGACTG
GCCTCATGGGCCTTCACTTCACTGCCCGCTTTCCAGTCGGGAAACCTGTCGTGCCAGCTGCATTAACATG
GTCATAGCTGTTTCCTTGCGTATTGGGCGCTCTCCGCTTCCTCGCTCACTGACTCGCTGCGCTCGGTCGT
TCGGGTAAAGCCTGGGGTGCCTAATGAGCAAAAGGCCAGCAAAAGGCCAGGAACCGTAAAAAGGCCGCGT
TGCTGGCGTTTTTCCATAGGCTCCGCCCCCCTGACGAGCATCACAAAAATCGACGCTCAAGTCAGAGGTG
GCGAAACCCGACAGGACTATAAAGATACCAGGCGTTTCCCCCTGGAAGCTCCCTCGTGCGCTCTCCTGTT
CCGACCCTGCCGCTTACCGGATACCTGTCCGCCTTTCTCCCTTCGGGAAGCGTGGCGCTTTCTCATAGCT
CACGCTGTAGGTATCTCAGTTCGGTGTAGGTCGTTCGCTCCAAGCTGGGCTGTGTGCACGAACCCCCCGT
TCAGCCCGACCGCTGCGCCTTATCCGGTAACTATCGTCTTGAGTCCAACCCGGTAAGACACGACTTATCG
CCACTGGCAGCAGCCACTGGTAACAGGATTAGCAGAGCGAGGTATGTAGGCGGTGCTACAGAGTTCTTGA
AGTGGTGGCCTAACTACGGCTACACTAGAAGAACAGTATTTGGTATCTGCGCTCTGCTGAAGCCAGTTAC
CTTCGGAAAAAGAGTTGGTAGCTCTTGATCCGGCAAACAAACCACCGCTGGTAGCGGTGGTTTTTTTGTT
TGCAAGCAGCAGATTACGCGCAGAAAAAAAGGATCTCAAGAAGATCCTTTGATCTTTTCTACGGGGTCTG
ACGCTCAGTGGAACGAAAACTCACGTTAAGGGATTTTGGTCATGAGATTATCAAAAAGGATCTTCACCTA
GATCCTTTTAAATTAAAAATGAAGTTTTAAATCAATCTAAAGTATATATGAGTAAACTTGGTCTGACAGT
TATTATTTACCCACCACTTTGGTAATTTCGCCTTTCACGTAATGCACAAATTCTTCCAGCTGATCCGCAC
GGCTGGCCAGACGATCTTCTTCCTGGCCCAGATACGCCTGACGCGCTTCCAGAATCACCGGCTGATACTG
CGCCGGCAGACGTTCCATGGCCCAATCCGCCGCCACATCTTTCGGCGCAATTTTGCCGGTCACCGCGCTA
TACCAAATACGGCTCAGGGTCAGCACCACGTTGCGTTCATCACCCGCCCAATCCGGCGGGCTGTTCCACA
GGGTCAGGGTTTCGTTCAGCGCTTCAAACAGGTCCTGTTCCGGCACCGGATCAAACAGTTCTTCCGCTGC
CGGACCAACCAGCGCCACGCTATGTTCACGCGCTTTGGTCAGCAGAATGGCCAGATCGATATCAATGGTC
GCCGGTTCAAAAATGCCGGCCAGAATATCGTTACGCTGCCATTCGCCAAACTGCAGCTCACGTTTCGCCG
GATAACGCCACGGAATAATGTCATCATGCACCACGATGGTCACTTCCACCGCACGCAGAATTTCGCTTTC
ACCCGGGCTCGCGCTGGTTTCCAGCAGATCGTTAATCAGCGCACGACGGGTGGTTTCATCCAGACGCACG
GTCACGGTCACCAGCAGATCAATATCGCTATGCGGTTTCAGGCCGCCATCCACCGCGCTGCCATACAGAT
GCACGGCCAGCAGGGTCGGTTCCAGATGACGTTCAATCACGCCCACCACTTCAGACAGCTGGGTGCTCAC
TTCCGCAATCACCGCTTCACGCATAATGTTCAGTTTGGTTTTCGGACGGCTGCCCTGCTGGGTCACATCG
TTGCTGCTCCACAGCATCAGGCAACGGCCCACCGCATAACGCGCCTGCTGTTTGCTCGCACGCGGCATGC
TCTGCACGCCAAAAAAGCAATCATAGCACGCCATAAACACCGCCACCGCACCATTACCGCCGCTACGTTC
GGTCAGGGTACGGCTCCAATTACGGCTACGCATACTCTTCCTTTTTCAATATTATTGAAGCATTTATCAG
GGTTATTGTCTCATGAGCGGATACATATTTGAATGTATTTAGAAAAATAAACAAATAGGGGTTCCGCGCA
CATTTCCCCGAAAAGTGCCACCTAAATTGTAAGCGTTAATATTTTGTTAAAATTCGCGTTAAATTTTTGT
TAAATCAGCTCATTTTTTAACCAATAGGCCGAAATCGGCAAAATCCCTTATAAATCAAAAGAATAGACCG
AGATAGGGTTGAGTGGCCGCTACAGGGCGCTCCCATTCGCCATTCAGGCTGCGCAACTGTTGGGAAGGGC
GT
Features (pLannotate 1.2.2; 9 found; start..end, strand, type, name):
    129..147     +  promoter       T7 promoter: promoter for bacteriophage T7 RNA polymerase
    929..976     -  CDS            lacI (fragment): lac repressor; lacI; The lac repressor binds to the lac operator to inhibit transcription in E. coli. This inhibition can be relieved by adding lactose or isopropyl-β-D-thiogalactopyranoside (IPTG).
   1013..1053    -  rep_origin     RSF ori (fragment): Plasmids containing the RSF 1030 origin of replication can be propagated in E. coli cells that contain additional plasmids with compatible origins.
   1131..1719    -  rep_origin     ori: high-copy-number ColE1/pMB1/pBR322/pUC origin of replication
   1896..2684    -  CDS            aadA: S3AD_ECOLX - Experimental evidence at protein level: Swiss-Prot protein existence level 1. Mediates bacterial resistance to the antibiotics streptomycin and spectinomycin. From Escherichia coli.
   2691..2747    -  CDS            aacC1 (fragment): AACC1_PSEAI - Experimental evidence at protein level: Swiss-Prot protein existence level 1. Responsible for gentamicin resistance and has a limited substrate range. From Pseudomonas aeruginosa.
   2904..3008    -  promoter       AmpR promoter: bla
   3034..3165    -  rep_origin     M13 ori (fragment): M13 bacteriophage origin of replication; arrow indicates direction of (+) strand synthesis
   3186..120     -  CDS            lacZα (fragment) (across the origin): LacZα fragment of β-galactosidase; lacZ fragment
