[The description below was written by a language model from this plasmid's Addgene catalogue record and pLannotate feature annotations shown in this document.]
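Description:
EC71100 is a Level 0 Golden Gate part plasmid carrying the promoter of the barley (Hordeum vulgare) HSP17 heat-shock protein gene, pHvHSP17. The roughly 695 bp promoter was made by commercial gene synthesis and sits in the synthesis provider's standard pMS cloning backbone. It is flanked on both sides by BsaI sites that are retained, so the part can be released and assembled with other modules into a higher-level transcriptional unit in a one-pot Type IIS reaction. To make it compatible with that workflow, the record states that all internal BsaI, Esp3I and BpiI sites were removed. It describes these changes as synonymous, although the insert is a promoter rather than a coding sequence.

The plasmid is maintained in E. coli at high copy number from a ColE1/pUC-type origin and is selected with spectinomycin through the aadA aminoglycoside adenylyltransferase gene, which appears to be driven by the annotated bla (AmpR) promoter lying upstream of it. The automated annotation also picks up a T7 promoter and short fragments of lacZα, lacI, an M13 origin, an RSF origin and aacC1. These are backbone remnants rather than functional elements. The promoter insert itself is not annotated and presumably lies in the unannotated region following the T7 promoter. The sequenced record is 3,222 nt, slightly shorter than the 3,304 bp listed in the catalogue.

According to the associated publication, the part belongs to a heat-shock-inducible system for flexible transgene expression in cereals, where the HvHSP17 promoter lets a downstream coding sequence be switched on by a heat treatment.
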