Addgene plasmid #154068: EC71100
Purpose: Level 0 Golden Gate vector, pHvHSP17
Depositing lab: Cristobal Uauy. Depositing organization: John Innes Centre. Publication: A heat-shock inducible system for flexible gene expression in cereals. Harrington SA, Backhaus AE, Fox S, Rogers C, Borrill P, Uauy C, Richardson A. Plant Methods. 2020 Oct 14;16:137. doi: 10.1186/s13007-020-00677-3. eCollection 2020. PubMed 33072173.
Backbone
  Vector backbone: pMS (standard backbone from GENEART, Thermofisher)
  Backbone size w/o insert (bp): 2609
  Total vector size (bp): 3304
  Vector type: Standard cloning vector used by GENEART for synthesis products
Growth in bacteria
  Bacterial resistance: Spectinomycin, 50 μg/mL
  Growth temperature: 37°C
  Growth strain: DH5alpha
  Copy number: High Copy
Gene/Insert
  Gene/Insert name: pHvHSP17 (alt name: HvHSP17 promoter)
  Species: Hordeum vulgare
  Insert size (bp): 695
  Mutation: All BsaI, Esp3I and BpiI restriction sites were removed using synonymous changes
  Cloning method: Restriction Enzyme; 5′ cloning site BsaI (not destroyed); 3′ cloning site BsaI (not destroyed)
  Sequencing primers: 5′ GTAAAACGACGGCCAG
Resource information
  A portion of this plasmid was derived from a plasmid made by: Synthesised by GENEART (Thermofisher)
Terms and licenses: Academic/Nonprofit Terms; Industry Terms: Not Available to Industry
How to cite: EC71100 was a gift from Cristobal Uauy (Addgene plasmid # 154068 ; http://n2t.net/addgene:154068 ; RRID:Addgene_154068)
