>Addgene plasmid #154068 | EC71100 | depositor partial sequence | sequence record 307175 | EC71100 sequence 695 bps
CACTCTGTGGTCTCAGGAGAATTTTAAGATGGTGCATGGACCACCCGGACCACCCGCTAGCTGCGTCATT
GTGTAGTACTCTTTCTGTTTTAAAATAAGTGTCTGAACTTTATACTAACTTTAATATAAAATTGTACTAA
ACTTGAGACATTTATTTTAGGACGGAGGGAGTAGTATTTATTTACGTTTAACTATTGTACTTGCTCGCTG
TAACTTTAATGACAGATAACCTGTACTGTTAATCATGCTATTCTGGAAACGGCCCCCACAACCCATTCTT
GAATCTAGACTAGTCGCCCCCTTGCTGGAATTATACAATTATTTATAGAAAAATCTCACAAAAAAATTAT
TAACAAAAAAAAAAGGGAGAAGGCGCCCTAACGGCAGGTTCGTGAGTCCCCTGCAAGACGATAGACCCTT
CGAGGGTTGGGAACAGGAAAGAACGAATGGCTCACAGCCTACCTGGAAAGCGAAAGAGAAACAAACACTC
GTCGATTGGACAGTCCTCGAGATTCTTCAAGATCAGTACCTACGATGCTATAAGTAGTGGCTCACCTTCC
ATCGCCCTCCATCCCAACTCAAGCCAGCGTCAAGCAAAAGCGAACAACATCCTACCTACAATCCGATACA
GATTAATTTCAACGCGAGCTACAAACCAAAGCAAGCAACACCGACCAATGTGAGACCACGAAGTG
